>Addgene plasmid #198537 | SpCas9-NG-CGBE1 | addgene full sequence | sequence record 388909 | Addgene NGS Result
TCTGCTCTGATGCCGCATAGTTAAGCCAGTATCTGCTCCCTGCTTGTGTGTTGGAGGTCGCTGAGTAGTG
CGCGAGCAAAATTTAAGCTACAACAAGGCAAGGCTTGACCGACAATTGCATGAAGAATCTGCTTAGGGTT
AGGCGTTTTGCGCTGCTTCGCGATGTACGGGCCAGATATACGCGTTGACATTGATTATTGACTAGTTATT
AATAGTAATCAATTACGGGGTCATTAGTTCATAGCCCATATATGGAGTTCCGCGTTACATAACTTACGGT
AAATGGCCCGCCTGGCTGACCGCCCAACGACCCCCGCCCATTGACGTCAATAATGACGTATGTTCCCATA
GTAACGCCAATAGGGACTTTCCATTGACGTCAATGGGTGGAGTATTTACGGTAAACTGCCCACTTGGCAG
TACATCAAGTGTATCATATGCCAAGTACGCCCCCTATTGACGTCAATGACGGTAAATGGCCCGCCTGGCA
TTATGCCCAGTACATGACCTTATGGGACTTTCCTACTTGGCAGTACATCTACGTATTAGTCATCGCTATT
ACCATGGTGATGCGGTTTTGGCAGTACATCAATGGGCGTGGATAGCGGTTTGACTCACGGGGATTTCCAA
GTCTCCACCCCATTGACGTCAATGGGAGTTTGTTTTGGCACCAAAATCAACGGGACTTTCCAAAATGTCG
TAACAACTCCGCCCCATTGACGCAAATGGGCGGTAGGCGTGTACGGTGGGAGGTCTATATAAGCAGCGCG
TTTTGCCTGTACTGGGTCTCTCTGGTTAGACCAGATCTGAGCCTGGGAGCTCTCTGGCTAACTAGGGAAC
CCACTGCTTAAGCCTCAATAAAGCTTGCCTTGAGTGCTTCAAGTAGTGTGTGCCCGTCTGTTGTGTGACT
CTGGTAACTAGAGATCCCTCAGACCCTTTTAGTCAGTGTGGAAAATCTCTAGCAGTGGCGCCCGAACAGG
GACTTGAAAGCGAAAGGGAAACCAGAGGAGCTCTCTCGACGCAGGACTCGGCTTGCTGAAGCGCGCACGG
CAAGAGGCGAGGGGCGGCGACTGGTGAGTACGCCAAAAATTTTGACTAGCGGAGGCTAGAAGGAGAGAGA
TGGGTGCGAGAGCGTCAGTATTAAGCGGGGGAGAATTAGATCGCGATGGGAAAAAATTCGGTTAAGGCCA
GGGGGAAAGAAAAAATATAAATTAAAACATATAGTATGGGCAAGCAGGGAGCTAGAACGATTCGCAGTTA
ATCCTGGCCTGTTAGAAACATCAGAAGGCTGTAGACAAATACTGGGACAGCTACAACCATCCCTTCAGAC
AGGATCAGAAGAACTTAGATCATTATATAATACAGTAGCAACCCTCTATTGTGTGCATCAAAGGATAGAG
ATAAAAGACACCAAGGAAGCTTTAGACAAGATAGAGGAAGAGCAAAACAAAAGTAAGACCACCGCACAGC
AAGCGGCCGCTGATCTTCAGACCTGGAGGAGGAGATATGAGGGACAATTGGAGAAGTGAATTATATAAAT
ATAAAGTAGTAAAAATTGAACCATTAGGAGTAGCACCCACCAAGGCAAAGAGAAGAGTGGTGCAGAGAGA
AAAAAGAGCAGTGGGAATAGGAGCTTTGTTCCTTGGGTTCTTGGGAGCAGCAGGAAGCACTATGGGCGCA
GCGTCAATGACGCTGACGGTACAGGCCAGACAATTATTGTCTGGTATAGTGCAGCAGCAGAACAATTTGC
TGAGGGCTATTGAGGCGCAACAGCATCTGTTGCAACTCACAGTCTGGGGCATCAAGCAGCTCCAGGCAAG
AATCCTGGCTGTGGAAAGATACCTAAAGGATCAACAGCTCCTGGGGATTTGGGGTTGCTCTGGAAAACTC
ATTTGCACCACTGCTGTGCCTTGGAATGCTAGTTGGAGTAATAAATCTCTGGAACAGATTTGGAATCACA
CGACCTGGATGGAGTGGGACAGAGAAATTAACAATTACACAAGCTTAATACACTCCTTAATTGAAGAATC
GCAAAACCAGCAAGAAAAGAATGAACAAGAATTATTGGAATTAGATAAATGGGCAAGTTTGTGGAATTGG
TTTAACATAACAAATTGGCTGTGGTATATAAAATTATTCATAATGATAGTAGGAGGCTTGGTAGGTTTAA
GAATAGTTTTTGCTGTACTTTCTATAGTGAATAGAGTTAGGCAGGGATATTCACCATTATCGTTTCAGAC
CCACCTCCCAACCCCGAGGGGACCCGACAGGCCCGAAGGAATAGAAGAAGAAGGTGGAGAGAGAGACAGA
GACAGATCCATTCGATTAGTGAACGGATCGGCACTGCGTGCGCCAATTCTGCAGACAAATGGCAGTATTC
ATCCACAATTTTAAAAGAAAAGGGGGGATTGGGGGGTACAGTGCAGGGGAAAGAATAGTAGACATAATAG
CAACAGACATACAAACTAAAGAATTACAAAAACAAATTACAAAAATTCAAAATTTTCGGGTTTATTACAG
GGACAGCAGAGATCCAGTTTGGTTAATTAGCTAGCTAGGTCTTGAAAGGAGTGGGAATTGGCTCCGGTGC
CCGTCAGTGGGCAGAGCGCACATCGCCCACAGTCCCCGAGAAGTTGGGGGGAGGGGTCGGCAATTGATCC
GGTGCCTAGAGAAGGTGGCGCGGGGTAAACTGGGAAAGTGATGTCGTGTACTGGCTCCGCCTTTTTCCCG
AGGGTGGGGGAGAACCGTATATAAGTGCAGTAGTCGCCGTGAACGTTCTTTTTCGCAACGGGTTTGCCGC
CAGAACACAGGACCGGTTGCCACCATGAAACGGACAGCCGACGGAAGCGAGTTCGAGTCACCAAAGAAGA
AGCGGAAAGTCGCCAACGAACTGACCTGGCACGACGTGCTGGCCGAAGAGAAGCAGCAGCCCTATTTCCT
TAACACCCTGCAGACCGTGGCCAGCGAGCGGCAGAGCGGCGTGACCATCTACCCCCCACAGAAAGACGTG
TTTAACGCCTTCCGCTTCACAGAGCTGGGCGACGTGAAGGTGGTGATCCTGGGCCAGGACCCCTACCACG
GCCCCGGCCAGGCCCATGGTCTGGCCTTCAGCGTGCGGCCCGGCATCGCCATCCCCCCCAGCCTGCTGAA
CATGTATAAGGAGCTGGAAAACACCATCCCCGGCTTCACCCGGCCCAATCACGGCTACCTGGAGAGCTGG
GCGCGGCAGGGCGTGCTGCTGCTCAACACCGTGCTGACGGTACGGGCCGGCCAGGCGCATAGCCACGCCA
GCCTGGGCTGGGAGACCTTCACCGATAAGGTGATCAGCCTGATCAACCAGCACCGGGAGGGCGTGGTGTT
TCTGCTGTGGGGCAGCCATGCCCAGAAGAAAGGCGCCATCATCGACAAGCAGCGGCATCATGTGCTGAAA
GCCCCCCACCCCAGCCCCCTTAGCGCCCACCGGGGCTTCTTCGGCTGCAACCATTTCGTGCTGGCCAATC
AGTGGCTGGAACAACGGGGCGAGACCCCCATTGACTGGATGCCCGTGTTGCCCGCCGAGAGCGAGAGCGG
CGGGAGCGGCGGGAGCGGGGGGAGCTCCTCAGAGACTGGGCCTGTCGCCGTCGATCCAACCCTGCGCCGC
CGGATTGAACCTCACGAGTTTGAAGTGTTCTTTGACCCCCGGGAGCTGGCCAAGGAGACATGCCTGCTGT
ACGAGATCAACTGGGGAGGCAGGCACTCCATCTGGAGGCACACCTCTCAGAACACAAATAAGCACGTGGA
GGTGAACTTCATCGAGAAGTTTACCACAGAGCGGTACTTCTGCCCCAATACCAGATGTAGCATCACATGG
TTTCTGAGCTGGTCCCCTTGCGGAGAGTGTAGCAGGGCCATCACCGAGTTCCTGTCCAGATATCCACACG
TGACACTGTTTATCTACATCGCCAGGCTGTATCACCACGCAGACCCAAGGAATAGGCAGGGCCTGCGCGA
TCTGATCAGCTCCGGCGTGACCATCCAGATCATGACAGAGCAGGAGTCCGGCTACTGCTGGCGGAACTTC
GTGAATTATTCTCCTAGCAACGAGGCCCACTGGCCTAGGTACCCACACCTGTGGGTGCGCCTGTACGTGC
TGGAGCTGTATTGCATCATCCTGGGCCTGCCCCCTTGTCTGAATATCCTGCGGAGAAAGCAGCCCCAGCT
GACCTTCTTTACAATCGCCCTGCAGTCTTGTCACTATCAGAGGCTGCCACCCCACATCCTGTGGGCCACA
GGCCTGAAGTCTGGAGGATCTAGCGGAGGATCCTCTGGCAGCGAGACACCAGGAACAAGCGAGTCAGCAA
CACCAGAGAGCAGTGGCGGCAGCAGCGGCGGCAGCGACAAGAAGTACAGCATCGGCCTGGCCATCGGCAC
CAACTCTGTGGGCTGGGCCGTGATCACCGACGAGTACAAGGTGCCCAGCAAGAAATTCAAGGTGCTGGGC
AACACCGACCGGCACAGCATCAAGAAGAACCTGATCGGAGCCCTGCTGTTCGACAGCGGCGAAACAGCCG
AGGCCACCCGGCTGAAGAGAACCGCCAGAAGAAGATACACCAGACGGAAGAACCGGATCTGCTATCTGCA
AGAGATCTTCAGCAACGAGATGGCCAAGGTGGACGACAGCTTCTTCCACAGACTGGAAGAGTCCTTCCTG
GTGGAAGAGGATAAGAAGCACGAGCGGCACCCCATCTTCGGCAACATCGTGGACGAGGTGGCCTACCACG
AGAAGTACCCCACCATCTACCACCTGAGAAAGAAACTGGTGGACAGCACCGACAAGGCCGACCTGCGGCT
GATCTATCTGGCCCTGGCCCACATGATCAAGTTCCGGGGCCACTTCCTGATCGAGGGCGACCTGAACCCC
GACAACAGCGACGTGGACAAGCTGTTCATCCAGCTGGTGCAGACCTACAACCAGCTGTTCGAGGAAAACC
CCATCAACGCCAGCGGCGTGGACGCCAAGGCCATCCTGTCTGCCAGACTGAGCAAGAGCAGACGGCTGGA
AAATCTGATCGCCCAGCTGCCCGGCGAGAAGAAGAATGGCCTGTTCGGAAACCTGATTGCCCTGAGCCTG
GGCCTGACCCCCAACTTCAAGAGCAACTTCGACCTGGCCGAGGATGCCAAACTGCAGCTGAGCAAGGACA
CCTACGACGACGACCTGGACAACCTGCTGGCCCAGATCGGCGACCAGTACGCCGACCTGTTTCTGGCCGC
CAAGAACCTGTCCGACGCCATCCTGCTGAGCGACATCCTGAGAGTGAACACCGAGATCACCAAGGCCCCC
CTGAGCGCCTCTATGATCAAGAGATACGACGAGCACCACCAGGACCTGACCCTGCTGAAAGCTCTCGTGC
GGCAGCAGCTGCCTGAGAAGTACAAAGAGATTTTCTTCGACCAGAGCAAGAACGGCTACGCCGGCTACAT
TGACGGCGGAGCCAGCCAGGAAGAGTTCTACAAGTTCATCAAGCCCATCCTGGAAAAGATGGACGGCACC
GAGGAACTGCTCGTGAAGCTGAACAGAGAGGACCTGCTGCGGAAGCAGCGGACCTTCGACAACGGCAGCA
TCCCCCACCAGATCCACCTGGGAGAGCTGCACGCCATTCTGCGGCGGCAGGAAGATTTTTACCCATTCCT
GAAGGACAACCGGGAAAAGATCGAGAAGATCCTGACCTTCCGCATCCCCTACTACGTGGGCCCTCTGGCC
AGGGGAAACAGCAGATTCGCCTGGATGACCAGAAAGAGCGAGGAAACCATCACCCCCTGGAACTTCGAGG
AAGTGGTGGACAAGGGCGCTTCCGCCCAGAGCTTCATCGAGCGGATGACCAACTTCGATAAGAACCTGCC
CAACGAGAAGGTGCTGCCCAAGCACAGCCTGCTGTACGAGTACTTCACCGTGTATAACGAGCTGACCAAA
GTGAAATACGTGACCGAGGGAATGAGAAAGCCCGCCTTCCTGAGCGGCGAGCAGAAAAAGGCCATCGTGG
ACCTGCTGTTCAAGACCAACCGGAAAGTGACCGTGAAGCAGCTGAAAGAGGACTACTTCAAGAAAATCGA
GTGCTTCGACTCCGTGGAAATCTCCGGCGTGGAAGATCGGTTCAACGCCTCCCTGGGCACATACCACGAT
CTGCTGAAAATTATCAAGGACAAGGACTTCCTGGACAATGAGGAAAACGAGGACATTCTGGAAGATATCG
TGCTGACCCTGACACTGTTTGAGGACAGAGAGATGATCGAGGAACGGCTGAAAACCTATGCCCACCTGTT
CGACGACAAAGTGATGAAGCAGCTGAAGCGGCGGAGATACACCGGCTGGGGCAGGCTGAGCCGGAAGCTG
ATCAACGGCATCCGGGACAAGCAGTCCGGCAAGACAATCCTGGATTTCCTGAAGTCCGACGGCTTCGCCA
ACAGAAACTTCATGCAGCTGATCCACGACGACAGCCTGACCTTTAAAGAGGACATCCAGAAAGCCCAGGT
GTCCGGCCAGGGCGATAGCCTGCACGAGCACATTGCCAATCTGGCCGGCAGCCCCGCCATTAAGAAGGGC
ATCCTGCAGACAGTGAAGGTGGTGGACGAGCTCGTGAAAGTGATGGGCCGGCACAAGCCCGAGAACATCG
TGATCGAAATGGCCAGAGAGAACCAGACCACCCAGAAGGGACAGAAGAACAGCCGCGAGAGAATGAAGCG
GATCGAAGAGGGCATCAAAGAGCTGGGCAGCCAGATCCTGAAAGAACACCCCGTGGAAAACACCCAGCTG
CAGAACGAGAAGCTGTACCTGTACTACCTGCAGAATGGGCGGGATATGTACGTGGACCAGGAACTGGACA
TCAACCGGCTGTCCGACTACGATGTGGACCATATCGTGCCTCAGAGCTTTCTGAAGGACGACTCCATCGA
CAACAAGGTGCTGACCAGAAGCGACAAGAACCGGGGCAAGAGCGACAACGTGCCCTCCGAAGAGGTCGTG
AAGAAGATGAAGAACTACTGGCGGCAGCTGCTGAACGCCAAGCTGATTACCCAGAGAAAGTTCGACAATC
TGACCAAGGCCGAGAGAGGCGGCCTGAGCGAACTGGATAAGGCCGGCTTCATCAAGAGACAGCTGGTGGA
AACCCGGCAGATCACAAAGCACGTGGCACAGATCCTGGACTCCCGGATGAACACTAAGTACGACGAGAAT
GACAAGCTGATCCGGGAAGTGAAAGTGATCACCCTGAAGTCCAAGCTGGTGTCCGATTTCCGGAAGGATT
TCCAGTTTTACAAAGTGCGCGAGATCAACAACTACCACCACGCCCACGACGCCTACCTGAACGCCGTCGT
GGGAACCGCCCTGATCAAAAAGTACCCTAAGCTGGAAAGCGAGTTCGTGTACGGCGACTACAAGGTGTAC
GACGTGCGGAAGATGATCGCCAAGAGCGAGCAGGAAATCGGCAAGGCTACCGCCAAGTACTTCTTCTACA
GCAACATCATGAACTTTTTCAAGACCGAGATTACCCTGGCCAACGGCGAGATCCGGAAGCGGCCTCTGAT
CGAGACAAACGGCGAAACCGGGGAGATCGTGTGGGATAAGGGCCGGGATTTTGCCACCGTGCGGAAAGTG
CTGAGCATGCCCCAAGTGAATATCGTGAAAAAGACCGAGGTGCAGACAGGCGGCTTCAGCAAAGAGTCTA
TCCGGCCCAAGAGGAACAGCGATAAGCTGATCGCCAGAAAGAAGGACTGGGACCCTAAGAAGTACGGCGG
CTTCGTGAGCCCCACCGTGGCCTATTCTGTGCTGGTGGTGGCCAAAGTGGAAAAGGGCAAGTCCAAGAAA
CTGAAGAGTGTGAAAGAGCTACTGGGGATCACCATCATGGAAAGAAGCAGCTTCGAGAAGAATCCCATCG
ACTTTCTGGAAGCCAAGGGCTACAAAGAAGTGAAAAAGGACCTGATCATCAAGCTGCCTAAGTACTCCCT
GTTCGAGCTGGAAAACGGCCGGAAGAGAATGCTGGCCTCTGCCCGGTTCCTGCAGAAGGGAAACGAACTG
GCCCTGCCCTCCAAATATGTGAACTTCCTGTACCTGGCCAGCCACTATGAGAAGCTGAAGGGCTCCCCCG
AGGATAATGAGCAGAAACAGCTGTTTGTGGAACAGCACAAGCACTACCTGGACGAGATCATCGAGCAGAT
CAGCGAGTTCTCCAAGAGAGTGATCCTGGCCGACGCTAATCTGGACAAAGTGCTGTCCGCCTACAACAAG
CACCGGGATAAGCCCATCAGAGAGCAGGCCGAGAATATCATCCACCTGTTTACCCTGACCAATCTGGGAG
CCCCTCGGGCCTTCAAGTACTTTGACACCACCATCGACCGGAAGGTGTACCGGAGCACCAAAGAGGTGCT
GGACGCCACCCTGATCCACCAGAGCATCACCGGCCTGTACGAGACACGGATCGACCTGTCTCAGCTGGGA
GGCGACTCTGGCGGCTCAAAAAGAACCGCCGACGGCAGCGAATTCGAGCCCAAGAAGAAGAGGAAAGTCG
ATTACAAAGACGATGACGATAAGGGATCCGGCGCAACAAACTTCTCTCTGCTGAAACAAGCCGGAGATGT
CGAAGAGAATCCTGGACCGATGGCCAAGCCTTTGTCTCAAGAAGAATCCACCCTCATTGAAAGAGCAACG
GCTACAATCAACAGCATCCCCATCTCTGAAGACTACAGCGTCGCCAGCGCAGCTCTCTCTAGCGACGGCC
GCATCTTCACTGGTGTCAATGTATATCATTTTACTGGGGGACCTTGTGCAGAACTCGTGGTGCTGGGCAC
TGCTGCTGCTGCGGCAGCTGGCAACCTGACTTGTATCGTCGCGATCGGAAATGAGAACAGGGGCATCTTG
AGCCCCTGCGGACGGTGCCGACAGGTGCTTCTCGATCTGCATCCTGGGATCAAAGCCATAGTGAAGGACA
GTGATGGACAGCCGACGGCAGTTGGGATTCGTGAATTGCTGCCCTCTGGTTATGTGTGGGAGGGCTAAGA
ATTCGATATCAAGCTTATCGGTAATCAACCTCTGGATTACAAAATTTGTGAAAGATTGACTGGTATTCTT
AACTATGTTGCTCCTTTTACGCTATGTGGATACGCTGCTTTAATGCCTTTGTATCATGCTATTGCTTCCC
GTATGGCTTTCATTTTCTCCTCCTTGTATAAATCCTGGTTGCTGTCTCTTTATGAGGAGTTGTGGCCCGT
TGTCAGGCAACGTGGCGTGGTGTGCACTGTGTTTGCTGACGCAACCCCCACTGGTTGGGGCATTGCCACC
ACCTGTCAGCTCCTTTCCGGGACTTTCGCTTTCCCCCTCCCTATTGCCACGGCGGAACTCATCGCCGCCT
GCCTTGCCCGCTGCTGGACAGGGGCTCGGCTGTTGGGCACTGACAATTCCGTGGTGTTGTCGGGGAAATC
ATCGTCCTTTCCTTGGCTGCTCGCCTGTGTTGCCACCTGGATTCTGCGCGGGACGTCCTTCTGCTACGTC
CCTTCGGCCCTCAATCCAGCGGACCTTCCTTCCCGCGGCCTGCTGCCGGCTCTGCGGCCTCTTCCGCGTC
TTCGCCTTCGCCCTCAGACGAGTCGGATCTCCCTTTGGGCCGCCTCCCCGCATCGATACCGTCGACCTCG
AGACCTAGAAAAACATGGAGCAATCACAAGTAGCAATACAGCAGCTACCAATGCTGATTGTGCCTGGCTA
GAAGCACAAGAGGAGGAGGAGGTGGGTTTTCCAGTCACACCTCAGGTACCTTTAAGACCAATGACTTACA
AGGCAGCTGTAGATCTTAGCCACTTTTTAAAAGAAAAGGGGGGACTGGAAGGGCTAATTCACTCCCAACG
AAGACAAGATATCCTTGATCTGTGGATCTACCACACACAAGGCTACTTCCCTGATTGGCAGAACTACACA
CCAGGGCCAGGGATCAGATATCCACTGACCTTTGGATGGTGCTACAAGCTAGTACCAGTTGAGCAAGAGA
AGGTAGAAGAAGCCAATGAAGGAGAGAACACCCGCTTGTTACACCCTGTGAGCCTGCATGGGATGGATGA
CCCGGAGAGAGAAGTATTAGAGTGGAGGTTTGACAGCCGCCTAGCATTTCATCACATGGCCCGAGAGCTG
CATCCGGACTGTACTGGGTCTCTCTGGTTAGACCAGATCTGAGCCTGGGAGCTCTCTGGCTAACTAGGGA
ACCCACTGCTTAAGCCTCAATAAAGCTTGCCTTGAGTGCTTCAAGTAGTGTGTGCCCGTCTGTTGTGTGA
CTCTGGTAACTAGAGATCCCTCAGACCCTTTTAGTCAGTGTGGAAAATCTCTAGCAGGGCCCGTTTAAAC
CCGCTGATCAGCCTCGACTGTGCCTTCTAGTTGCCAGCCATCTGTTGTTTGCCCCTCCCCCGTGCCTTCC
TTGACCCTGGAAGGTGCCACTCCCACTGTCCTTTCCTAATAAAATGAGGAAATTGCATCGCATTGTCTGA
GTAGGTGTCATTCTATTCTGGGGGGTGGGGTGGGGCAGGACAGCAAGGGGGAGGATTGGGAAGACAATAG
CAGGCATGCTGGGGATGCGGTGGGCTCTATGGCTTCTGAGGCGGAAAGAACCAGCTGGGGCTCTAGGGGG
TATCCCC
[124 nt withheld, positions 10648-10771]
C
[91 nt withheld, positions 10773-10863]
A
[49 nt withheld, positions 10865-10913]
CCTTTGACGTTGGAGTCCACGTTCTTT
[37 nt withheld, positions 10941-10977]
ACCCTATCTCGGTCTATTCTTTTGATTTATAAGGGATTTTGCCGATTTCGGCCTATTGGTTAAAAAATGA
GCTGATTTAACAAAAATTTAACGCGAATTAATTCTGTGGAATGTGTGTCAGTTAGGGTGTGGAAAGTCCC
CAGGCTCCCCAGCAGGCAGAAGTATGCAAAGCATGCATCTCAATTAGTCAGCAACCAGGTGTGGAAAGTC
CCCAGGCTCCCCAGCAGGCAGAAGTATGCAAAGCATGCATCTCAATTAGTCAGCAACCATAGTCCCGCCC
CTAACTCCGCCCAGTTCCGCCCATTCTCCGCCCCATGGCTGACTAATTTTTTTTATTTATGCAGAGGCCG
AGGCCGCCTCTGCCTCTGAGCTATTCCAGAAGTAGTGAGGAGGCTTTTTTGGAGGCCTAGGCTTTTGCAA
AAAGCTCCCGGGAGCTTGTATATCCATTTTCGGATCTGATCAGCACGTGTTGACAATTAATCATCGGCAT
AGTATATCGGCATAGTATAATACGACAAGGTGAGGAACTAAACCATGGCCAAGTTGACCAGTGCCGTTCC
GGTGCTCACCGCGCGCGACGTCGCCGGAGCGGTCGAGTTCTGGACCGACCGGCTCGGGTTCTCCCGGGAC
TTCGTGGAGGACGACTTCGCCGGTGTGGTCCGGGACGACGTGACCCTGTTCATCAGCGCGGTCCAGGACC
AGGTGGTGCCGGACAACACCCTGGCCTGGGTGTGGGTGCGCGGCCTGGACGAGCTGTACGCCGAGTGGTC
GGAGGTCGTGTCCACGAACTTCCGGGACGCCTCCGGGCCGGCCATGACCGAGATCGGCGAGCAGCCGTGG
GGGCGGGAGTTCGCCCTGCGCGACCCGGCCGGCAACTGCGTGCACTTCGTGGCCGAGGAGCAGGACTGAC
ACGTGCTACGAGATTTCGATTCCACCGCCGCCTTCTATGAAAGGTTGGGCTTCGGAATCGTTTTCCGGGA
CGCCGGCTGGATGATCCTCCAGCGCGGGGATCTCATGCTGGAGTTCTTCGCCCACCCCAACTTGTTTATT
GCAGCTTATAATGGTTACAAATAAAGCAATAGCATCACAAATTTCACAAATAAAGCATTTTTTTCACTGC
ATTCTAGTTGTGGTTTGTCCAAACTCATCAATGTATCTTATCATGTCTGTATACCGTCGACCTCTAGCTA
GAGCTTGGCGTAATCATGGTCATAGCTGTTTCCTGTGTGAAATTGTTATCCGCTCACAATTCCACACAAC
ATACGAGCCGGAAGCATAAAGTGTAAAGCCTGGGGTGCCTAATGAGTGAGCTAACTCACATTAATTGCGT
TGCGCTCACTGCCCGCTTTCCAGTCGGGAAACCTGTCGTGCCAGCTGCATTAATGAATCGGCCAACGCGC
GGGGAGAGGCGGTTTGCGTATTGGGCGCTCTTCCGCTTCCTCGCTCACTGACTCGCTGCGCTCGGTCGTT
CGGCTGCGGCGAGCGGTATCAGCTCACTCAAAGGCGGTAATACGGTTATCCACAGAATCAGGGGATAACG
CAGGAAAGAACATGTGAGCAAAAGGCCAGCAAAAGGCCAGGAACCGTAAAAAGGCCGCGTTGCTGGCGTT
TTTCCATAGGCTCCGCCCCCCTGACGAGCATCACAAAAATCGACGCTCAAGTCAGAGGTGGCGAAACCCG
ACAGGACTATAAAGATACCAGGCGTTTCCCCCTGGAAGCTCCCTCGTGCGCTCTCCTGTTCCGACCCTGC
CGCTTACCGGATACCTGTCCGCCTTTCTCCCTTCGGGAAGCGTGGCGCTTTCTCATAGCTCACGCTGTAG
GTATCTCAGTTCGGTGTAGGTCGTTCGCTCCAAGCTGGGCTGTGTGCACGAACCCCCCGTTCAGCCCGAC
CGCTGCGCCTTATCCGGTAACTATCGTCTTGAGTCCAACCCGGTAAGACACGACTTATCGCCACTGGCAG
CAGCCACTGGTAACAGGATTAGCAGAGCGAGGTATGTAGGCGGTGCTACAGAGTTCTTGAAGTGGTGGCC
TAACTACGGCTACACTAGAAGAACAGTATTTGGTATCTGCGCTCTGCTGAAGCCAGTTACCTTCGGAAAA
AGAGTTGGTAGCTCTTGATCCGGCAAACAAACCACCGCTGGTAGCGGTGGTTTTTTTGTTTGCAAGCAGC
AGATTACGCGCAGAAAAAAAGGATCTCAAGAAGATCCTTTGATCTTTTCTACGGGGTCTGACGCTCAGTG
GAACGAAAACTCACGTTAAGGGATTTTGGTCATGAGATTATCAAAAAGGATCTTCACCTAGATCCTTTTA
AATTAAAAATGAAGTTTTAAATCAATCTAAAGTATATATGAGTAAACTTGGTCTGACAGTTACCAATGCT
TAATCAGTGAGGCACCTATCTCAGCGATCTGTCTATTTCGTTCATCCATAGTTGCCTGACTCCCCGTCGT
GTAGATAACTACGATACGGGAGGGCTTACCATCTGGCCCCAGTGCTGCAATGATACCGCGAGACCCACGC
TCACCGGCTCCAGATTTATCAGCAATAAACCAGCCAGCCGGAAGGGCCGAGCGCAGAAGTGGTCCTGCAA
CTTTATCCGCCTCCATCCAGTCTATTAATTGTTGCCGGGAAGCTAGAGTAAGTAGTTCGCCAGTTAATAG
TTTGCGCAACGTTGTTGCCATTGCTACAGGCATCGTGGTGTCACGCTCGTCGTTTGGTATGGCTTCATTC
AGCTCCGGTTCCCAACGATCAAGGCGAGTTACATGATCCCCCATGTTGTGCAAAAAAGCGGTTAGCTCCT
TCGGTCCTCCGATCGTTGTCAGAAGTAAGTTGGCCGCAGTGTTATCACTCATGGTTATGGCAGCACTGCA
TAATTCTCTTACTGTCATGCCATCCGTAAGATGCTTTTCTGTGACTGGTGAGTACTCAACCAAGTCATTC
TGAGAATAGTGTATGCGGCGACCGAGTTGCTCTTGCCCGGCGTCAATACGGGATAATACCGCGCCACATA
GCAGAACTTTAAAAGTGCTCATCATTGGAAAACGTTCTTCGGGGCGAAAACTCTCAAGGATCTTACCGCT
GTTGAGATCCAGTTCGATGTAACCCACTCGTGCACCCAACTGATCTTCAGCATCTTTTACTTTCACCAGC
GTTTCTGGGTGAGCAAAAACAGGAAGGCAAAATGCCGCAAAAAAGGGAATAAGGGCGACACGGAAATGTT
GAATACTCATACTCTTCCTTTTTCAATATTATTGAAGCATTTATCAGGGTTATTGTCTCATGAGCGGATA
CATATTTGAATGTATTTAGAAAAATAAACAAATAGGGGTTCCGCGCACATTTCCCCGAAAAGTGCCACCT
GACGTCGACGGATCGGGAGATCTCCCGATCCCCTATGGTGCACTCTCAGTACAA
Features (pLannotate 1.2.2; 37 found; start..end, strand, type, name):
    187..566     +  enhancer       CMV enhancer: human cytomegalovirus immediate early enhancer
    567..766     +  promoter       CMV promoter: human cytomegalovirus (CMV) immediate early promoter
    784..964     +  LTR            5' LTR (truncated): truncated 5' long terminal repeat (LTR) from HIV-1
   1011..1136    +  misc_feature   HIV-1 Ψ: packaging signal of human immunodeficiency virus type 1
   1120..1483    +  CDS            HIV-1 gag (fragment): gag protein from human immunodeficiency virus 1; gag
   1629..1862    +  misc_feature   RRE: The Rev response element (RRE) of HIV-1 allows for Rev-dependent mRNA export from the nucleus to the cytoplasm.
   2239..2339    +  CDS            Rev (fragment): human immunodeficiency virus 1 (HIV-1) Rev protein; rev; enhances nuclear export of unspliced and incompletely spliced viral mRNAs
   2389..2506    +  misc_feature   cPPT/CTS: central polypurine tract and central termination sequence of HIV-1
   2555..2573    +  CDS            small t antigen (fragment): SV40 (simian virus 40) small t antigen
   2599..2810    +  promoter       EF-1α core promoter: core promoter for human elongation factor EF-1α
   2882..3565    +  CDS            ung: UNG_ECOLI - Experimental evidence at protein level: Swiss-Prot protein existence level 1. Excises uracil residues from the DNA which can arise as a result of misincorporation of dUMP residues by DNA polymerase or due to deamination of cytosine. From Escherichia coli (strain K12).
   3596..4279    +  CDS            Apobec1: ABEC1_RAT - Experimental evidence at protein level: Swiss-Prot protein existence level 1. Catalytic component of the apolipoprotein B mRNA editing enzyme complex which is responsible for the postranscriptional editing of a CAA codon for Gln to a UAA codon for stop in the APOB mRNA. May also play a role in the epigenetic regulation of gene expression by participating in DNA demethylation. From Rattus norvegicus (Rat).
   4376..5977    +  CDS            dCas9(N): N-terminal portion of catalytically inactive Streptococcus pyogenes dCas9 carrying the D10A mutation (Zetsche et al., 2015)
   5978..8476    +  CDS            Cas9(C): C-terminal portion of Streptococcus pyogenes Cas9 (Zetsche et al., 2015)
   8630..9028    +  CDS            BSD: blasticidin S deaminase; Aspergillus terreus BSD; confers resistance to blasticidin
   9029..9050    +  misc_feature   MCS (fragment): pBluescript multiple cloning site
   9053..9641    +  misc_feature   WPRE: woodchuck hepatitis virus posttranscriptional regulatory element
   9578..10159   +  CDS            nef (fragment): NEF_HV1H2 - Experimental evidence at protein level: Swiss-Prot protein existence level 1. Extracellular Nef protein targets CD4(+) T-lymphocytes for apoptosis by interacting with CXCR4 surface receptors. From Human immunodeficiency virus type 1 group M subtype B (isolate HXB2) (HIV-1).
  10166..10346   +  LTR            5' LTR (truncated): truncated 5' long terminal repeat (LTR) from HIV-1
  10378..10602   +  polyA_signal   bGH poly(A) signal: bovine growth hormone polyadenylation signal
  10606..10627   +  promoter       SV40 promoter (fragment): SV40 enhancer and early promoter
  10648..11076   +  rep_origin     f1 ori (sequence partly withheld): f1 bacteriophage origin of replication; arrow indicates direction of (+) strand synthesis
  11103..11174   +  promoter       SV40 promoter (fragment): SV40 enhancer and early promoter
  11175..11246   +  promoter       SV40 promoter (fragment): SV40 enhancer and early promoter
  11250..11384   +  rep_origin     SV40 ori: SV40 origin of replication
  11446..11493   +  promoter       EM7 promoter: synthetic bacterial promoter&nbsp
  11512..11886   +  CDS            BleoR: antibiotic-binding protein; Sh ble from Streptoalloteichus hindustanus; confers resistance to bleomycin, phleomycin, and Zeocin™
  11896..12021   +  CDS            ble (fragment): BLE_KLEPN - Experimental evidence at protein level: Swiss-Prot protein existence level 1. Binding protein with a strong affinity to the bleomycin family of antibiotics. Binds to CL990; an antimitotic-antibiotic compound. From Klebsiella pneumoniae.
  12016..12137   +  polyA_signal   SV40 poly(A) signal: SV40 polyadenylation signal
  12208..12230   -  protein_bind   lac operator (fragment): The lac repressor binds to the lac operator to inhibit transcription in E. coli. This inhibition can be relieved by adding lactose or isopropyl-β-D-thiogalactopyranoside (IPTG). lac repressor encoded by lacI
  12234..12264   -  promoter       lac promoter: promoter for the E. coli lac operon
  12279..12300   -  protein_bind   CAP binding site: CAP binding activates transcription in the presence of cAMP. E. coli catabolite activator protein
  12313..12405   -  CDS            lacI (fragment): lac repressor; lacI; The lac repressor binds to the lac operator to inhibit transcription in E. coli. This inhibition can be relieved by adding lactose or isopropyl-β-D-thiogalactopyranoside (IPTG).
  12588..13176   -  rep_origin     ori: high-copy-number ColE1/pMB1/pBR322/pUC origin of replication
  13347..14207   -  CDS            AmpR: β-lactamase; bla; confers resistance to ampicillin, carbenicillin, and related antibiotics
  14208..14312   -  promoter       AmpR promoter: bla
  14371..32      -  misc_feature   bom (fragment) (across the origin): basis of mobility region from pBR322
