[The description below was written by a language model from this plasmid's Addgene catalogue record and pLannotate feature annotations shown in this document.]
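Description:
SpCas9-NG-CGBE1 is a lentiviral transfer plasmid of about 14.4 kb, built on the pFUGW backbone, for expressing a C-to-G base editor in mammalian cells. It is propagated in E. coli through a high-copy ColE1/pUC-type origin with ampicillin resistance (AmpR). The backbone also carries an f1 origin and an SV40 promoter/origin plus EM7-driven BleoR (Zeocin resistance) cassette that lies outside the viral genome. The packaged region has a CMV enhancer/promoter fused to a truncated HIV-1 5' LTR, which drives genomic RNA production in packaging cells. This is followed by the Ψ packaging signal with a gag fragment, the RRE for Rev-dependent nuclear export, and the cPPT/CTS. WPRE sits downstream of the cargo to boost transcript expression, and a second truncated LTR and a bGH polyadenylation signal close the unit.

The payload is a single open reading frame of roughly 6.2 kb driven by the EFS (EF-1α core) promoter. According to the feature table it runs, from the N terminus, E. coli uracil DNA glycosylase (ung), rat APOBEC1 cytidine deaminase, and S. pyogenes Cas9 whose N-terminal portion is annotated as carrying D10A, which is consistent with a nickase. The NG designation refers to the Cas9 variant that recognises relaxed NG PAMs, although these substitutions are not annotated individually. The record lists a C-terminal NLS and FLAG tag, then a P2A peptide that releases blasticidin S deaminase, so blasticidin selection enriches for cells expressing the editor. No guide RNA cassette is annotated, so the guide must be supplied separately. The associated publication concerns deep learning models that predict the editing efficiencies and outcomes of diverse base editors.
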