Addgene plasmid #198537: SpCas9-NG-CGBE1
Purpose: Expresses human codon-optimized SpCas9-NG-CGBE1 and blasticidin resistance: EFS promoter-SpCas9-NG-CGBE1-NLS-FLAG-P2A-BSD
Depositing lab: Hyongbum Kim. Depositing organization: Yonsei University Health System. Publication: Deep learning models to predict the editing efficiencies and outcomes of diverse base editors. Kim N, Choi S, Kim S, Song M, Seo JH, Min S, Park J, Cho SR, Kim HH. Nat Biotechnol. 2024 Mar;42(3):484-497. doi: 10.1038/s41587-023-01792-x PubMed 37188916.
Backbone
  Vector backbone: pFUGW
  Total vector size (bp): 14412
  Vector type: Mammalian Expression, Lentiviral, CRISPR
  Selectable markers: Blasticidin
Growth in bacteria
  Bacterial resistance: Ampicillin, 100 μg/mL
  Growth temperature: 37°C
  Growth strain: NEB Stable
  Copy number: Unknown
Gene/Insert
  Gene/Insert name: SpCas9-NG-CGBE1
  Species: H. sapiens (human)
  Insert size (bp): 6204
  Promoter: EFS
  Tag / fusion protein: NLS (C terminal on insert); FLAG (C terminal on insert); BSD (C terminal on insert)
  Cloning method: Gibson Cloning
  Sequencing primers: 5′ 5' - ggtcttgaaaggagtgggaattgg - 3'; 3′ 5' - CAGGTCGCTTGTCGCCTCC - 3'
Terms and licenses: Academic/Nonprofit Terms; Industry Terms: Not Available to Industry
How to cite: SpCas9-NG-CGBE1 was a gift from Hyongbum Kim (Addgene plasmid # 198537 ; http://n2t.net/addgene:198537 ; RRID:Addgene_198537)
