>Addgene plasmid #198537 | SpCas9-NG-CGBE1 | depositor partial sequence | sequence record 384700 | SpCas9-NG-CGBE1 sequence 6204 bps
ATGAAACGGACAGCCGACGGAAGCGAGTTCGAGTCACCAAAGAAGAAGCGGAAAGTCGCCAACGAACTGA
CCTGGCACGACGTGCTGGCCGAAGAGAAGCAGCAGCCCTATTTCCTTAACACCCTGCAGACCGTGGCCAG
CGAGCGGCAGAGCGGCGTGACCATCTACCCCCCACAGAAAGACGTGTTTAACGCCTTCCGCTTCACAGAG
CTGGGCGACGTGAAGGTGGTGATCCTGGGCCAGGACCCCTACCACGGCCCCGGCCAGGCCCATGGTCTGG
CCTTCAGCGTGCGGCCCGGCATCGCCATCCCCCCCAGCCTGCTGAACATGTATAAGGAGCTGGAAAACAC
CATCCCCGGCTTCACCCGGCCCAATCACGGCTACCTGGAGAGCTGGGCGCGGCAGGGCGTGCTGCTGCTC
AACACCGTGCTGACGGTACGGGCCGGCCAGGCGCATAGCCACGCCAGCCTGGGCTGGGAGACCTTCACCG
ATAAGGTGATCAGCCTGATCAACCAGCACCGGGAGGGCGTGGTGTTTCTGCTGTGGGGCAGCCATGCCCA
GAAGAAAGGCGCCATCATCGACAAGCAGCGGCATCATGTGCTGAAAGCCCCCCACCCCAGCCCCCTTAGC
GCCCACCGGGGCTTCTTCGGCTGCAACCATTTCGTGCTGGCCAATCAGTGGCTGGAACAACGGGGCGAGA
CCCCCATTGACTGGATGCCCGTGTTGCCCGCCGAGAGCGAGAGCGGCGGGAGCGGCGGGAGCGGGGGGAG
CTCCTCAGAGACTGGGCCTGTCGCCGTCGATCCAACCCTGCGCCGCCGGATTGAACCTCACGAGTTTGAA
GTGTTCTTTGACCCCCGGGAGCTGGCCAAGGAGACATGCCTGCTGTACGAGATCAACTGGGGAGGCAGGC
ACTCCATCTGGAGGCACACCTCTCAGAACACAAATAAGCACGTGGAGGTGAACTTCATCGAGAAGTTTAC
CACAGAGCGGTACTTCTGCCCCAATACCAGATGTAGCATCACATGGTTTCTGAGCTGGTCCCCTTGCGGA
GAGTGTAGCAGGGCCATCACCGAGTTCCTGTCCAGATATCCACACGTGACACTGTTTATCTACATCGCCA
GGCTGTATCACCACGCAGACCCAAGGAATAGGCAGGGCCTGCGCGATCTGATCAGCTCCGGCGTGACCAT
CCAGATCATGACAGAGCAGGAGTCCGGCTACTGCTGGCGGAACTTCGTGAATTATTCTCCTAGCAACGAG
GCCCACTGGCCTAGGTACCCACACCTGTGGGTGCGCCTGTACGTGCTGGAGCTGTATTGCATCATCCTGG
GCCTGCCCCCTTGTCTGAATATCCTGCGGAGAAAGCAGCCCCAGCTGACCTTCTTTACAATCGCCCTGCA
GTCTTGTCACTATCAGAGGCTGCCACCCCACATCCTGTGGGCCACAGGCCTGAAGTCTGGAGGATCTAGC
GGAGGATCCTCTGGCAGCGAGACACCAGGAACAAGCGAGTCAGCAACACCAGAGAGCAGTGGCGGCAGCA
GCGGCGGCAGCGACAAGAAGTACAGCATCGGCCTGGCCATCGGCACCAACTCTGTGGGCTGGGCCGTGAT
CACCGACGAGTACAAGGTGCCCAGCAAGAAATTCAAGGTGCTGGGCAACACCGACCGGCACAGCATCAAG
AAGAACCTGATCGGAGCCCTGCTGTTCGACAGCGGCGAAACAGCCGAGGCCACCCGGCTGAAGAGAACCG
CCAGAAGAAGATACACCAGACGGAAGAACCGGATCTGCTATCTGCAAGAGATCTTCAGCAACGAGATGGC
CAAGGTGGACGACAGCTTCTTCCACAGACTGGAAGAGTCCTTCCTGGTGGAAGAGGATAAGAAGCACGAG
CGGCACCCCATCTTCGGCAACATCGTGGACGAGGTGGCCTACCACGAGAAGTACCCCACCATCTACCACC
TGAGAAAGAAACTGGTGGACAGCACCGACAAGGCCGACCTGCGGCTGATCTATCTGGCCCTGGCCCACAT
GATCAAGTTCCGGGGCCACTTCCTGATCGAGGGCGACCTGAACCCCGACAACAGCGACGTGGACAAGCTG
TTCATCCAGCTGGTGCAGACCTACAACCAGCTGTTCGAGGAAAACCCCATCAACGCCAGCGGCGTGGACG
CCAAGGCCATCCTGTCTGCCAGACTGAGCAAGAGCAGACGGCTGGAAAATCTGATCGCCCAGCTGCCCGG
CGAGAAGAAGAATGGCCTGTTCGGAAACCTGATTGCCCTGAGCCTGGGCCTGACCCCCAACTTCAAGAGC
AACTTCGACCTGGCCGAGGATGCCAAACTGCAGCTGAGCAAGGACACCTACGACGACGACCTGGACAACC
TGCTGGCCCAGATCGGCGACCAGTACGCCGACCTGTTTCTGGCCGCCAAGAACCTGTCCGACGCCATCCT
GCTGAGCGACATCCTGAGAGTGAACACCGAGATCACCAAGGCCCCCCTGAGCGCCTCTATGATCAAGAGA
TACGACGAGCACCACCAGGACCTGACCCTGCTGAAAGCTCTCGTGCGGCAGCAGCTGCCTGAGAAGTACA
AAGAGATTTTCTTCGACCAGAGCAAGAACGGCTACGCCGGCTACATTGACGGCGGAGCCAGCCAGGAAGA
GTTCTACAAGTTCATCAAGCCCATCCTGGAAAAGATGGACGGCACCGAGGAACTGCTCGTGAAGCTGAAC
AGAGAGGACCTGCTGCGGAAGCAGCGGACCTTCGACAACGGCAGCATCCCCCACCAGATCCACCTGGGAG
AGCTGCACGCCATTCTGCGGCGGCAGGAAGATTTTTACCCATTCCTGAAGGACAACCGGGAAAAGATCGA
GAAGATCCTGACCTTCCGCATCCCCTACTACGTGGGCCCTCTGGCCAGGGGAAACAGCAGATTCGCCTGG
ATGACCAGAAAGAGCGAGGAAACCATCACCCCCTGGAACTTCGAGGAAGTGGTGGACAAGGGCGCTTCCG
CCCAGAGCTTCATCGAGCGGATGACCAACTTCGATAAGAACCTGCCCAACGAGAAGGTGCTGCCCAAGCA
CAGCCTGCTGTACGAGTACTTCACCGTGTATAACGAGCTGACCAAAGTGAAATACGTGACCGAGGGAATG
AGAAAGCCCGCCTTCCTGAGCGGCGAGCAGAAAAAGGCCATCGTGGACCTGCTGTTCAAGACCAACCGGA
AAGTGACCGTGAAGCAGCTGAAAGAGGACTACTTCAAGAAAATCGAGTGCTTCGACTCCGTGGAAATCTC
CGGCGTGGAAGATCGGTTCAACGCCTCCCTGGGCACATACCACGATCTGCTGAAAATTATCAAGGACAAG
GACTTCCTGGACAATGAGGAAAACGAGGACATTCTGGAAGATATCGTGCTGACCCTGACACTGTTTGAGG
ACAGAGAGATGATCGAGGAACGGCTGAAAACCTATGCCCACCTGTTCGACGACAAAGTGATGAAGCAGCT
GAAGCGGCGGAGATACACCGGCTGGGGCAGGCTGAGCCGGAAGCTGATCAACGGCATCCGGGACAAGCAG
TCCGGCAAGACAATCCTGGATTTCCTGAAGTCCGACGGCTTCGCCAACAGAAACTTCATGCAGCTGATCC
ACGACGACAGCCTGACCTTTAAAGAGGACATCCAGAAAGCCCAGGTGTCCGGCCAGGGCGATAGCCTGCA
CGAGCACATTGCCAATCTGGCCGGCAGCCCCGCCATTAAGAAGGGCATCCTGCAGACAGTGAAGGTGGTG
GACGAGCTCGTGAAAGTGATGGGCCGGCACAAGCCCGAGAACATCGTGATCGAAATGGCCAGAGAGAACC
AGACCACCCAGAAGGGACAGAAGAACAGCCGCGAGAGAATGAAGCGGATCGAAGAGGGCATCAAAGAGCT
GGGCAGCCAGATCCTGAAAGAACACCCCGTGGAAAACACCCAGCTGCAGAACGAGAAGCTGTACCTGTAC
TACCTGCAGAATGGGCGGGATATGTACGTGGACCAGGAACTGGACATCAACCGGCTGTCCGACTACGATG
TGGACCATATCGTGCCTCAGAGCTTTCTGAAGGACGACTCCATCGACAACAAGGTGCTGACCAGAAGCGA
CAAGAACCGGGGCAAGAGCGACAACGTGCCCTCCGAAGAGGTCGTGAAGAAGATGAAGAACTACTGGCGG
CAGCTGCTGAACGCCAAGCTGATTACCCAGAGAAAGTTCGACAATCTGACCAAGGCCGAGAGAGGCGGCC
TGAGCGAACTGGATAAGGCCGGCTTCATCAAGAGACAGCTGGTGGAAACCCGGCAGATCACAAAGCACGT
GGCACAGATCCTGGACTCCCGGATGAACACTAAGTACGACGAGAATGACAAGCTGATCCGGGAAGTGAAA
GTGATCACCCTGAAGTCCAAGCTGGTGTCCGATTTCCGGAAGGATTTCCAGTTTTACAAAGTGCGCGAGA
TCAACAACTACCACCACGCCCACGACGCCTACCTGAACGCCGTCGTGGGAACCGCCCTGATCAAAAAGTA
CCCTAAGCTGGAAAGCGAGTTCGTGTACGGCGACTACAAGGTGTACGACGTGCGGAAGATGATCGCCAAG
AGCGAGCAGGAAATCGGCAAGGCTACCGCCAAGTACTTCTTCTACAGCAACATCATGAACTTTTTCAAGA
CCGAGATTACCCTGGCCAACGGCGAGATCCGGAAGCGGCCTCTGATCGAGACAAACGGCGAAACCGGGGA
GATCGTGTGGGATAAGGGCCGGGATTTTGCCACCGTGCGGAAAGTGCTGAGCATGCCCCAAGTGAATATC
GTGAAAAAGACCGAGGTGCAGACAGGCGGCTTCAGCAAAGAGTCTATCCGGCCCAAGAGGAACAGCGATA
AGCTGATCGCCAGAAAGAAGGACTGGGACCCTAAGAAGTACGGCGGCTTCGTGAGCCCCACCGTGGCCTA
TTCTGTGCTGGTGGTGGCCAAAGTGGAAAAGGGCAAGTCCAAGAAACTGAAGAGTGTGAAAGAGCTACTG
GGGATCACCATCATGGAAAGAAGCAGCTTCGAGAAGAATCCCATCGACTTTCTGGAAGCCAAGGGCTACA
AAGAAGTGAAAAAGGACCTGATCATCAAGCTGCCTAAGTACTCCCTGTTCGAGCTGGAAAACGGCCGGAA
GAGAATGCTGGCCTCTGCCCGGTTCCTGCAGAAGGGAAACGAACTGGCCCTGCCCTCCAAATATGTGAAC
TTCCTGTACCTGGCCAGCCACTATGAGAAGCTGAAGGGCTCCCCCGAGGATAATGAGCAGAAACAGCTGT
TTGTGGAACAGCACAAGCACTACCTGGACGAGATCATCGAGCAGATCAGCGAGTTCTCCAAGAGAGTGAT
CCTGGCCGACGCTAATCTGGACAAAGTGCTGTCCGCCTACAACAAGCACCGGGATAAGCCCATCAGAGAG
CAGGCCGAGAATATCATCCACCTGTTTACCCTGACCAATCTGGGAGCCCCTCGGGCCTTCAAGTACTTTG
ACACCACCATCGACCGGAAGGTGTACCGGAGCACCAAAGAGGTGCTGGACGCCACCCTGATCCACCAGAG
CATCACCGGCCTGTACGAGACACGGATCGACCTGTCTCAGCTGGGAGGCGACTCTGGCGGCTCAAAAAGA
ACCGCCGACGGCAGCGAATTCGAGCCCAAGAAGAAGAGGAAAGTCGATTACAAAGACGATGACGATAAGG
GATCCGGCGCAACAAACTTCTCTCTGCTGAAACAAGCCGGAGATGTCGAAGAGAATCCTGGACCGATGGC
CAAGCCTTTGTCTCAAGAAGAATCCACCCTCATTGAAAGAGCAACGGCTACAATCAACAGCATCCCCATC
TCTGAAGACTACAGCGTCGCCAGCGCAGCTCTCTCTAGCGACGGCCGCATCTTCACTGGTGTCAATGTAT
ATCATTTTACTGGGGGACCTTGTGCAGAACTCGTGGTGCTGGGCACTGCTGCTGCTGCGGCAGCTGGCAA
CCTGACTTGTATCGTCGCGATCGGAAATGAGAACAGGGGCATCTTGAGCCCCTGCGGACGGTGCCGACAG
GTGCTTCTCGATCTGCATCCTGGGATCAAAGCCATAGTGAAGGACAGTGATGGACAGCCGACGGCAGTTG
GGATTCGTGAATTGCTGCCCTCTGGTTATGTGTGGGAGGGCTAA
